Addgene plasmid #187026: pcDNA3.1-IDO1-p2a-eGFP
Purpose: Expresses IDO1 and GFP (seperately) in mammalian cells
Depositing lab: Geert van den Bogaart. Depositing organization: University of Groningen. Publication: Mitochondrial interaction of fibrosis-protective 5-methoxy tryptophan enhances collagen uptake by macrophages. Maassen S, Warner H, Ioannidis M, Jansma J, Markus H, El Aidy S, Chiara MD, Chiara JL, Maierhofer L, Weavers H, van den Bogaart G. Free Radic Biol Med. 2022 Aug 1;188:287-297. doi: 10.1016/j.freeradbiomed.2022.06.235. Epub 2022 Jun 23. PubMed 35753585.
Backbone
  Vector backbone: pcDNA3.1(+)-P2A-eGFP-C
  Backbone manufacturer: Genscript
  Vector type: Mammalian Expression
Growth in bacteria
  Bacterial resistance: Ampicillin, 100 μg/mL
  Growth temperature: 37°C
  Growth strain: DH5alpha
  Copy number: High Copy
Gene/Insert
  Gene/Insert name: Indoleamine 2,3-dioxygenase 1 (alt names: IDO1; Indoleamine-pyrrole 2,3-dioxygenase; INDO)
  Species: H. sapiens (human)
  GenBank ID: NM_002164.5
  Entrez Gene: IDO1 (a.k.a. IDO, IDO-1, INDO)
  Promoter: CMV
  Tag / fusion protein: P2A-GFP (C terminal on insert)
  Cloning method: Restriction Enzyme; 5′ cloning site BamHI (not destroyed); 3′ cloning site XhoI (not destroyed)
  Sequencing primers: 5′ CMV-F; 3′ BGH-rev
Resource information
  A portion of this plasmid was derived from a plasmid made by: Synthetic gene
Terms and licenses: Academic/Nonprofit Terms; Industry Terms: Not Available to Industry
How to cite: pcDNA3.1-IDO1-p2a-eGFP was a gift from Geert van den Bogaart (Addgene plasmid # 187026 ; http://n2t.net/addgene:187026 ; RRID:Addgene_187026)
