[The description below was written by a language model from this plasmid's Addgene catalogue record and pLannotate feature annotations shown in this document.]
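Description:
pcDNA3.1-IDO1-p2a-eGFP is a mammalian expression plasmid of about 7.4 kb, built on a commercial pcDNA3.1(+)-P2A-eGFP backbone. It is propagated in E. coli through a high-copy ColE1/pUC-type origin with ampicillin selection (AmpR under its own bla promoter), and it also carries an f1 phage origin. For selection in mammalian cells, the backbone provides a neomycin/kanamycin phosphotransferase gene driven by the SV40 enhancer/early promoter and terminated by the SV40 polyadenylation signal. Several short annotated fragments (HIV-1 LTR, ble, lacI, bom, a partial SV40 promoter) appear to be backbone remnants or chance similarity hits rather than functional parts.

The payload is the human indoleamine 2,3-dioxygenase 1 (IDO1) coding sequence, obtained as a synthetic gene and cloned between BamHI and XhoI sites. IDO1 catalyses the first, rate-limiting step of tryptophan breakdown along the kynurenine pathway. Transcription is driven by the CMV immediate-early enhancer and promoter and terminated by the bovine growth hormone polyadenylation signal. A T7 promoter upstream of the insert would allow in vitro transcription.

Downstream of IDO1, in the same reading frame, lies a P2A peptide followed by eGFP. The feature table does not annotate the P2A itself, although a gap between the two coding sequences is consistent with it, and the reporter is labelled there as a GFP S65T variant. Ribosomal skipping at the 2A sequence yields IDO1 and GFP as separate proteins from one transcript. Green fluorescence therefore marks transfected, IDO1-expressing cells without fusing the fluorescent protein to the enzyme, although IDO1 retains a short 2A-derived tail at its C terminus. The plasmid is intended for overexpressing IDO1 in mammalian cells, and the associated publication concerns tryptophan metabolites and collagen uptake by macrophages.
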