Features (pLannotate 1.2.2; 21 found; start..end, strand, type, name):
     94..473     +  enhancer       CMV enhancer: human cytomegalovirus immediate early enhancer
    474..677     +  promoter       CMV promoter: human cytomegalovirus (CMV) immediate early promoter
    673..706     +  LTR            5' LTR (truncated) (fragment): truncated 5' long terminal repeat (LTR) from HIV-1
    722..740     +  promoter       T7 promoter: promoter for bacteriophage T7 RNA polymerase
    794..2002    +  CDS            IDO1 (sequence withheld): I23O1_HUMAN - Also known as IDO, INDO. Experimental evidence at protein level: Swiss-Prot protein existence level 1. Catalyzes the first and rate limiting step of the catabolism of the essential amino acid tryptophan along the kynurenine pathway (PubMed:17671174). Involved in the peripheral immune tolerance, contributing to maintain homeostasis by preventing autoimmunity or immunopathology that would result from uncontrolled and overreacting immune responses (PubMed:25691885). Tryptophan shortage inhibits T lymphocytes division and accumulation of tryptophan catabolites induces T-cell apoptosi
   2081..2794    +  CDS            GFP (S65T): GFP (S65T) is a basic (constitutively fluorescent) green fluorescent protein published in 1995, derived from Aequorea victoria.
   2829..3053    +  polyA_signal   bGH poly(A) signal: bovine growth hormone polyadenylation signal
   3057..3078    +  promoter       SV40 promoter (fragment): SV40 enhancer and early promoter
   3099..3527    +  rep_origin     f1 ori (sequence partly withheld): f1 bacteriophage origin of replication; arrow indicates direction of (+) strand synthesis
   3541..3870    +  promoter       SV40 promoter: SV40 enhancer and early promoter
   3937..4728    +  CDS            neo: KKA2_KLEPN - Also known as kan, nptII. Experimental evidence at protein level: Swiss-Prot protein existence level 1. Resistance to kanamycin, neomycin, paromomycin, ribostamycin, butirosin and gentamicin B. From Klebsiella pneumoniae.
   4752..4910    +  CDS            ble (fragment): BLE_KLEPN - Experimental evidence at protein level: Swiss-Prot protein existence level 1. Binding protein with a strong affinity to the bleomycin family of antibiotics. Binds to CL990; an antimitotic-antibiotic compound. From Klebsiella pneumoniae.
   4905..5026    +  polyA_signal   SV40 poly(A) signal: SV40 polyadenylation signal
   5099..5115    -  protein_bind   lac operator: The lac repressor binds to the lac operator to inhibit transcription in E. coli. This inhibition can be relieved by adding lactose or isopropyl-β-D-thiogalactopyranoside (IPTG). lac repressor encoded by lacI
   5123..5153    -  promoter       lac promoter: promoter for the E. coli lac operon
   5168..5189    -  protein_bind   CAP binding site: CAP binding activates transcription in the presence of cAMP. E. coli catabolite activator protein
   5202..5294    -  CDS            lacI (fragment): lac repressor; lacI; The lac repressor binds to the lac operator to inhibit transcription in E. coli. This inhibition can be relieved by adding lactose or isopropyl-β-D-thiogalactopyranoside (IPTG).
   5477..6065    -  rep_origin     ori: high-copy-number ColE1/pMB1/pBR322/pUC origin of replication
   6236..7096    -  CDS            AmpR: β-lactamase; bla; confers resistance to ampicillin, carbenicillin, and related antibiotics
   7097..7201    -  promoter       AmpR promoter: bla
   7260..7312    -  misc_feature   bom (fragment): basis of mobility region from pBR322
>Addgene plasmid #187026 | pcDNA3.1-IDO1-p2a-eGFP | addgene full sequence | sequence record 372864 | Addgene NGS Result
CAAGGCAAGGCTTGACCGACAATTGCATGAAGAATCTGCTTAGGGTTAGGCGTTTTGCGCTGCTTCGCGA
TGTACGGGCCAGATATACGCGTTGACATTGATTATTGACTAGTTATTAATAGTAATCAATTACGGGGTCA
TTAGTTCATAGCCCATATATGGAGTTCCGCGTTACATAACTTACGGTAAATGGCCCGCCTGGCTGACCGC
CCAACGACCCCCGCCCATTGACGTCAATAATGACGTATGTTCCCATAGTAACGCCAATAGGGACTTTCCA
TTGACGTCAATGGGTGGAGTATTTACGGTAAACTGCCCACTTGGCAGTACATCAAGTGTATCATATGCCA
AGTACGCCCCCTATTGACGTCAATGACGGTAAATGGCCCGCCTGGCATTATGCCCAGTACATGACCTTAT
GGGACTTTCCTACTTGGCAGTACATCTACGTATTAGTCATCGCTATTACCATGGTGATGCGGTTTTGGCA
GTACATCAATGGGCGTGGATAGCGGTTTGACTCACGGGGATTTCCAAGTCTCCACCCCATTGACGTCAAT
GGGAGTTTGTTTTGGCACCAAAATCAACGGGACTTTCCAAAATGTCGTAACAACTCCGCCCCATTGACGC
AAATGGGCGGTAGGCGTGTACGGTGGGAGGTCTATATAAGCAGAGCTCTCTGGCTAACTAGAGAACCCAC
TGCTTACTGGCTTATCGAAATTAATACGACTCACTATAGGGAGACCCAAGCTGGCTAGCGTTTAAACTTA
AGCTTGGTACCGAGCTCGGATCC
[1209 nt withheld, positions 794-2002]
CTCGAGTCTAGAGGAAGCGGAGCTACTAACTTCAGCCTGCTGAAGCAGGCTGGAGACGTGGAGGAGAACC
CTGGACCTATGAGCAAGGGCGAGGAGCTGTTCACCGGGGTGGTGCCCATCCTGGTCGAGCTGGACGGCGA
CGTAAACGGCCACAAGTTCAGCGTGTCCGGCGAGGGCGAGGGCGATGCCACCTACGGCAAGCTGACCCTG
AAGTTCATCTGCACCACCGGCAAGCTGCCCGTGCCCTGGCCCACCCTCGTGACCACCCTGACCTACGGCG
TGCAGTGCTTCAGCCGCTACCCCGACCACATGAAGCAGCACGACTTCTTCAAGTCCGCCATGCCCGAAGG
CTACGTCCAGGAGCGCACCATCTTCTTCAAGGACGACGGCAACTACAAGACCCGCGCCGAGGTGAAGTTC
GAGGGCGACACCCTGGTGAACCGCATCGAGCTGAAGGGCATCGACTTCAAGGAGGACGGCAACATCCTGG
GGCACAAGCTGGAGTACAACTACAACAGCCACAACGTCTATATCATGGCCGACAAGCAGAAGAACGGCAT
CAAGGTGAACTTCAAGATCCGCCACAACATCGAGGACGGCAGCGTGCAGCTCGCCGACCACTACCAGCAG
AACACCCCCATCGGCGACGGCCCCGTGCTGCTGCCCGACAACCACTACCTGAGCACCCAGTCCGCCCTGA
GCAAAGACCCCAACGAGAAGCGCGATCACATGGTCCTGCTGGAGTTCGTGACCGCCGCCGGGATCACTCA
CGGCATGGACGAGCTGTACAAGTAAGGGCCCGTTTAAACCCGCTGATCAGCCTCGACTGTGCCTTCTAGT
TGCCAGCCATCTGTTGTTTGCCCCTCCCCCGTGCCTTCCTTGACCCTGGAAGGTGCCACTCCCACTGTCC
TTTCCTAATAAAATGAGGAAATTGCATCGCATTGTCTGAGTAGGTGTCATTCTATTCTGGGGGGTGGGGT
GGGGCAGGACAGCAAGGGGGAGGATTGGGAAGACAATAGCAGGCATGCTGGGGATGCGGTGGGCTCTATG
GCTTCTGAGGCGGAAAGAACCAGCTGGGGCTCTAGGGGGTATCCCC
[124 nt withheld, positions 3099-3222]
C
[91 nt withheld, positions 3224-3314]
A
[49 nt withheld, positions 3316-3364]
CCTTTGACGTTGGAGTCCACGTTCTTT
[37 nt withheld, positions 3392-3428]
ACCCTATCTCGGTCTATTCTTTTGATTTATAAGGGATTTTGCCGATTTCGGCCTATTGGTTAAAAAATGA
GCTGATTTAACAAAAATTTAACGCGAATTAATTCTGTGGAATGTGTGTCAGTTAGGGTGTGGAAAGTCCC
CAGGCTCCCCAGCAGGCAGAAGTATGCAAAGCATGCATCTCAATTAGTCAGCAACCAGGTGTGGAAAGTC
CCCAGGCTCCCCAGCAGGCAGAAGTATGCAAAGCATGCATCTCAATTAGTCAGCAACCATAGTCCCGCCC
CTAACTCCGCCCATCCCGCCCCTAACTCCGCCCAGTTCCGCCCATTCTCCGCCCCATGGCTGACTAATTT
TTTTTATTTATGCAGAGGCCGAGGCCGCCTCTGCCTCTGAGCTATTCCAGAAGTAGTGAGGAGGCTTTTT
TGGAGGCCTAGGCTTTTGCAAAAAGCTCCCGGGAGCTTGTATATCCATTTTCGGATCTGATCAAGAGACA
GGATGAGGATCGTTTCGCATGATTGAACAAGATGGATTGCACGCAGGTTCTCCGGCCGCTTGGGTGGAGA
GGCTATTCGGCTATGACTGGGCACAACAGACAATCGGCTGCTCTGATGCCGCCGTGTTCCGGCTGTCAGC
GCAGGGGCGCCCGGTTCTTTTTGTCAAGACCGACCTGTCCGGTGCCCTGAATGAACTGCAGGACGAGGCA
GCGCGGCTATCGTGGCTGGCCACGACGGGCGTTCCTTGCGCAGCTGTGCTCGACGTTGTCACTGAAGCGG
GAAGGGACTGGCTGCTATTGGGCGAAGTGCCGGGGCAGGATCTCCTGTCATCTCACCTTGCTCCTGCCGA
GAAAGTATCCATCATGGCTGATGCAATGCGGCGGCTGCATACGCTTGATCCGGCTACCTGCCCATTCGAC
CACCAAGCGAAACATCGCATCGAGCGAGCACGTACTCGGATGGAAGCCGGTCTTGTCGATCAGGATGATC
TGGACGAAGAGCATCAGGGGCTCGCGCCAGCCGAACTGTTCGCCAGGCTCAAGGCGCGCATGCCCGACGG
CGAGGATCTCGTCGTGACCCATGGCGATGCCTGCTTGCCGAATATCATGGTGGAAAATGGCCGCTTTTCT
GGATTCATCGACTGTGGCCGGCTGGGTGTGGCGGACCGCTATCAGGACATAGCGTTGGCTACCCGTGATA
TTGCTGAAGAGCTTGGCGGCGAATGGGCTGACCGCTTCCTCGTGCTTTACGGTATCGCCGCTCCCGATTC
GCAGCGCATCGCCTTCTATCGCCTTCTTGACGAGTTCTTCTGAGCGGGACTCTGGGGTTCGAAATGACCG
ACCAAGCGACGCCCAACCTGCCATCACGAGATTTCGATTCCACCGCCGCCTTCTATGAAAGGTTGGGCTT
CGGAATCGTTTTCCGGGACGCCGGCTGGATGATCCTCCAGCGCGGGGATCTCATGCTGGAGTTCTTCGCC
CACCCCAACTTGTTTATTGCAGCTTATAATGGTTACAAATAAAGCAATAGCATCACAAATTTCACAAATA
AAGCATTTTTTTCACTGCATTCTAGTTGTGGTTTGTCCAAACTCATCAATGTATCTTATCATGTCTGTAT
ACCGTCGACCTCTAGCTAGAGCTTGGCGTAATCATGGTCATAGCTGTTTCCTGTGTGAAATTGTTATCCG
CTCACAATTCCACACAACATACGAGCCGGAAGCATAAAGTGTAAAGCCTGGGGTGCCTAATGAGTGAGCT
AACTCACATTAATTGCGTTGCGCTCACTGCCCGCTTTCCAGTCGGGAAACCTGTCGTGCCAGCTGCATTA
ATGAATCGGCCAACGCGCGGGGAGAGGCGGTTTGCGTATTGGGCGCTCTTCCGCTTCCTCGCTCACTGAC
TCGCTGCGCTCGGTCGTTCGGCTGCGGCGAGCGGTATCAGCTCACTCAAAGGCGGTAATACGGTTATCCA
CAGAATCAGGGGATAACGCAGGAAAGAACATGTGAGCAAAAGGCCAGCAAAAGGCCAGGAACCGTAAAAA
GGCCGCGTTGCTGGCGTTTTTCCATAGGCTCCGCCCCCCTGACGAGCATCACAAAAATCGACGCTCAAGT
CAGAGGTGGCGAAACCCGACAGGACTATAAAGATACCAGGCGTTTCCCCCTGGAAGCTCCCTCGTGCGCT
CTCCTGTTCCGACCCTGCCGCTTACCGGATACCTGTCCGCCTTTCTCCCTTCGGGAAGCGTGGCGCTTTC
TCATAGCTCACGCTGTAGGTATCTCAGTTCGGTGTAGGTCGTTCGCTCCAAGCTGGGCTGTGTGCACGAA
CCCCCCGTTCAGCCCGACCGCTGCGCCTTATCCGGTAACTATCGTCTTGAGTCCAACCCGGTAAGACACG
ACTTATCGCCACTGGCAGCAGCCACTGGTAACAGGATTAGCAGAGCGAGGTATGTAGGCGGTGCTACAGA
GTTCTTGAAGTGGTGGCCTAACTACGGCTACACTAGAAGAACAGTATTTGGTATCTGCGCTCTGCTGAAG
CCAGTTACCTTCGGAAAAAGAGTTGGTAGCTCTTGATCCGGCAAACAAACCACCGCTGGTAGCGGTGGTT
TTTTTGTTTGCAAGCAGCAGATTACGCGCAGAAAAAAAGGATCTCAAGAAGATCCTTTGATCTTTTCTAC
GGGGTCTGACGCTCAGTGGAACGAAAACTCACGTTAAGGGATTTTGGTCATGAGATTATCAAAAAGGATC
TTCACCTAGATCCTTTTAAATTAAAAATGAAGTTTTAAATCAATCTAAAGTATATATGAGTAAACTTGGT
CTGACAGTTACCAATGCTTAATCAGTGAGGCACCTATCTCAGCGATCTGTCTATTTCGTTCATCCATAGT
TGCCTGACTCCCCGTCGTGTAGATAACTACGATACGGGAGGGCTTACCATCTGGCCCCAGTGCTGCAATG
ATACCGCGAGACCCACGCTCACCGGCTCCAGATTTATCAGCAATAAACCAGCCAGCCGGAAGGGCCGAGC
GCAGAAGTGGTCCTGCAACTTTATCCGCCTCCATCCAGTCTATTAATTGTTGCCGGGAAGCTAGAGTAAG
TAGTTCGCCAGTTAATAGTTTGCGCAACGTTGTTGCCATTGCTACAGGCATCGTGGTGTCACGCTCGTCG
TTTGGTATGGCTTCATTCAGCTCCGGTTCCCAACGATCAAGGCGAGTTACATGATCCCCCATGTTGTGCA
AAAAAGCGGTTAGCTCCTTCGGTCCTCCGATCGTTGTCAGAAGTAAGTTGGCCGCAGTGTTATCACTCAT
GGTTATGGCAGCACTGCATAATTCTCTTACTGTCATGCCATCCGTAAGATGCTTTTCTGTGACTGGTGAG
TACTCAACCAAGTCATTCTGAGAATAGTGTATGCGGCGACCGAGTTGCTCTTGCCCGGCGTCAATACGGG
ATAATACCGCGCCACATAGCAGAACTTTAAAAGTGCTCATCATTGGAAAACGTTCTTCGGGGCGAAAACT
CTCAAGGATCTTACCGCTGTTGAGATCCAGTTCGATGTAACCCACTCGTGCACCCAACTGATCTTCAGCA
TCTTTTACTTTCACCAGCGTTTCTGGGTGAGCAAAAACAGGAAGGCAAAATGCCGCAAAAAAGGGAATAA
GGGCGACACGGAAATGTTGAATACTCATACTCTTCCTTTTTCAATATTATTGAAGCATTTATCAGGGTTA
TTGTCTCATGAGCGGATACATATTTGAATGTATTTAGAAAAATAAACAAATAGGGGTTCCGCGCACATTT
CCCCGAAAAGTGCCACCTGACGTCGACGGATCGGGAGATCTCCCGATCCCCTATGGTGCACTCTCAGTAC
AATCTGCTCTGATGCCGCATAGTTAAGCCAGTATCTGCTCCCTGCTTGTGTGTTGGAGGTCGCTGAGTAG
TGCGCGAGCAAAATTTAAGCTACAA
