>Addgene plasmid #187026 | pcDNA3.1-IDO1-p2a-eGFP | depositor partial sequence | sequence record 363108 | IDO1 insert
GGATCC
[1209 nt withheld, positions 7-1215]
CTCGAG
